Addgene plasmid #187641: pLX304-VHL-IRES-GFP
Purpose: VHL Expression vector with GFP
Depositing lab: William Kaelin. Depositing organization: Dana-Farber Cancer Institute. Publication: HIF-independent synthetic lethality between CDK4/6 inhibition and VHL loss across species. Nicholson HE, Tariq Z, Housden BE, Jennings RB, Stransky LA, Perrimon N, Signoretti S, Kaelin WG Jr. Sci Signal. 2019 Oct 1;12(601). pii: 12/601/eaay0482. doi: 10.1126/scisignal.aay0482. PubMed 31575731.
Backbone
  Vector backbone: pLX304-gate-IRES-GFP
  Backbone manufacturer: Gift from V. Koduri
  Modifications to backbone: Modified to express GFP
  Vector type: Mammalian Expression, Lentiviral
  Selectable markers: Blasticidin
Growth in bacteria
  Bacterial resistance: Ampicillin, 100 μg/mL
  Growth temperature: 30°C
  Growth strain: NEB Stable
  Copy number: High Copy
Gene/Insert
  Gene/Insert name: VHL (alt name: Von-Hippel Lindau Disease Tumor Suppressor, E3 Ubiquitin Protein Ligase)
  Species: H. sapiens (human)
  Entrez Gene: VHL (a.k.a. HRCA1, RCA1, VHL1, pVHL)
Terms and licenses: Academic/Nonprofit Terms; Industry Terms: Not Available to Industry
How to cite: pLX304-VHL-IRES-GFP was a gift from William Kaelin (Addgene plasmid # 187641 ; http://n2t.net/addgene:187641 ; RRID:Addgene_187641)
