[The description below was written by a language model from this plasmid's Addgene catalogue record and pLannotate feature annotations shown in this document.]
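Description:
pLX304-VHL-IRES-GFP is a third-generation-style, self-inactivating HIV-1 lentiviral expression vector built on a GFP-modified, Gateway-compatible pLX304 backbone (pLX304-gate-IRES-GFP). In bacteria it is maintained through a high-copy ColE1/pUC-type origin and selected with ampicillin via the β-lactamase gene; an f1 origin, an SV40 origin and remnants of lac and T7/T3 promoter sequences are also carried in the backbone. The viral portion runs from a chimeric RSV promoter/truncated 5' LTR, which drives genomic RNA production in packaging cells without Tat, through the Ψ packaging signal with a partial gag sequence, the Rev response element for nuclear export, and a cPPT/CTS, to a ΔU3 3' LTR that inactivates the LTR promoter after integration, followed by an SV40 polyadenylation signal.

Two expression units sit between the LTRs. A human PGK promoter drives blasticidin S deaminase, allowing blasticidin selection of transduced mammalian cells. Downstream, the CMV enhancer/promoter drives the human VHL coding sequence, which is flanked by attB1 and attB2 sites left by Gateway recombination. A short HA epitope fragment is annotated immediately upstream of VHL, suggesting an N-terminal HA tag. A V5 tag lies just after attB2, though the record does not state whether it is translated in frame with VHL. An EMCV IRES then permits translation of EGFP from the same transcript, so fluorescence marks cells expressing the VHL message, and a WPRE enhances transcript expression. The recorded purpose is VHL expression with GFP. The associated publication concerns synthetic lethality between CDK4/6 inhibition and VHL loss, which would be consistent with restoring VHL in deficient cells, although the record does not describe specific experiments.
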