Features (pLannotate 1.2.2; 35 found; start..end, strand, type, name):
     66..369     +  enhancer       CMV enhancer: human cytomegalovirus immediate early enhancer
    370..573     +  promoter       CMV promoter: human cytomegalovirus (CMV) immediate early promoter
    597..614     +  protein_bind   attB1 (fragment): mutant version of attB; core recombination site for the Gateway® BP reaction BP Clonase™
    623..649     +  CDS            3xHA (fragment): three tandem HA epitope tags
    650..1285    +  CDS            VHL (sequence partly withheld): VHL_HUMAN - Experimental evidence at protein level: Swiss-Prot protein existence level 1. Involved in the ubiquitination and subsequent proteasomal degradation via the von Hippel-Lindau ubiquitination complex. Seems to act as a target recruitment subunit in the E3 ubiquitin ligase complex and recruits hydroxylated hypoxia-inducible factor (HIF) under normoxic conditions. Involved in transcriptional repression through interaction with HIF1A, HIF1AN and histone deacetylases. Ubiquitinates, in an oxygen-responsive manner, ADRB2. From Homo sapiens (Human).
   1288..1311    -  protein_bind   attB2: mutant version of attB; recombination site for the Gateway® BP reaction BP Clonase™
   1313..1354    +  CDS            V5 tag: epitope tag from simian virus 5
   1383..1399    -  promoter       chicken β-actin promoter (fragment): contains a 21-bp deletion relative to the standard chicken β-actin promoter
   1507..1969    +  misc_feature   IRES: internal ribosome entry site (IRES) of the encephalomyocarditis virus (EMCV)
   1983..2702    +  CDS            EGFP: the original enhanced GFP (Yang et al., 1996) mammalian codon-optimized
   2725..3313    +  misc_feature   WPRE: woodchuck hepatitis virus posttranscriptional regulatory element
   3364..3383    +  misc_feature   cPPT/CTS (fragment): central polypurine tract and central termination sequence of HIV-1
   3385..3618    +  LTR            3' LTR (ΔU3): self-inactivating 3' long terminal repeat (LTR) from HIV-1
   3696..3817    +  polyA_signal   SV40 poly(A) signal: SV40 polyadenylation signal
   3857..3992    +  rep_origin     SV40 ori: SV40 origin of replication
   4013..4031    -  promoter       T7 promoter: promoter for bacteriophage T7 RNA polymerase
   4039..4194    +  CDS            lacZα (fragment): LacZα fragment of β-galactosidase; lacZ fragment
   4199..4627    +  rep_origin     f1 ori (sequence partly withheld): f1 bacteriophage origin of replication; arrow indicates direction of (+) strand synthesis
   4680..4784    +  promoter       AmpR promoter: bla
   4785..5645    +  CDS            AmpR: β-lactamase; bla; confers resistance to ampicillin, carbenicillin, and related antibiotics
   5816..6404    +  rep_origin     ori: high-copy-number ColE1/pMB1/pBR322/pUC origin of replication
   6587..6679    +  CDS            lacI (fragment): lac repressor; lacI; The lac repressor binds to the lac operator to inhibit transcription in E. coli. This inhibition can be relieved by adding lactose or isopropyl-β-D-thiogalactopyranoside (IPTG).
   6692..6713    +  protein_bind   CAP binding site: CAP binding activates transcription in the presence of cAMP. E. coli catabolite activator protein
   6728..6758    +  promoter       lac promoter: promoter for the E. coli lac operon
   6766..6782    +  protein_bind   lac operator: The lac repressor binds to the lac operator to inhibit transcription in E. coli. This inhibition can be relieved by adding lactose or isopropyl-β-D-thiogalactopyranoside (IPTG). lac repressor encoded by lacI
   6827..6845    +  promoter       T3 promoter: promoter for bacteriophage T3 RNA polymerase
   6873..7099    +  promoter       RSV promoter: Rous sarcoma virus enhancer/promoter
   7100..7280    +  LTR            5' LTR (truncated): truncated 5' long terminal repeat (LTR) from HIV-1
   7327..7452    +  misc_feature   HIV-1 Ψ: packaging signal of human immunodeficiency virus type 1
   7436..7799    +  CDS            HIV-1 gag (fragment): gag protein from human immunodeficiency virus 1; gag
   7945..8178    +  misc_feature   RRE: The Rev response element (RRE) of HIV-1 allows for Rev-dependent mRNA export from the nucleus to the cytoplasm.
   8555..8581    +  CDS            Rev (fragment): human immunodeficiency virus 1 (HIV-1) Rev protein; rev; enhances nuclear export of unspliced and incompletely spliced viral mRNAs
   8582..9082    +  promoter       hPGK promoter: human phosphoglycerate kinase 1 promoter
   9094..9489    +  CDS            BSD: blasticidin S deaminase; Aspergillus terreus BSD; confers resistance to blasticidin
   9549..9666    +  misc_feature   cPPT/CTS: central polypurine tract and central termination sequence of HIV-1
>Addgene plasmid #187641 | pLX304-VHL-IRES-GFP | addgene full sequence | sequence record 382588 | Addgene NGS Result
GCCCGGGGTTATTAATAGTAATCAATTACGGGGTCATTAGTTCATAGCCCATATATGGAGTTCCGCGTTA
CATAACTTACGGTAAATGGCCCGCCTGGCTGACCGCCCAACGACCCCCGCCCATTGACGTCAATAATGAC
GTATGTTCCCATAGTAACGCCAATAGGGACTTTCCATTGACGTCAATGGGTGGAGTATTTACGGTAAACT
GCCCACTTGGCAGTACATCAAGTGTATCATATGCCAAGTACGCCCCCTATTGACGTCAATGACGGTAAAT
GGCCCGCCTGGCATTATGCCCAGTACATGACCTTATGGGACTTTCCTACTTGGCAGTACATCTACGTATT
AGTCATCGCTATTACCATGGTGATGCGGTTTTGGCAGTACATCAATGGGCGTGGATAGCGGTTTGACTCA
CGGGGATTTCCAAGTCTCCACCCCATTGACGTCAATGGGAGTTTGTTTTGGCACCAAAATCAACGGGACT
TTCCAAAATGTCGTAACAACTCCGCCCCATTGACGCAAATGGGCGGTAGGCGTGTACGGTGGGAGGTCTA
TATAAGCAGAGCTCTCTGGCTAACTGTCGGGATCAACAAGTTTGTACAAAAAAGTTGGCATGTACCCATA
CGATGTTCCAGATTACGCTCCCCGGAGGGCGGAGAACTGGGACGAGGCCGAGGTAGGCGCGGAGGAGGCA
GGCGTCGAAGAGTACGGCCCTGAAGAAGACGGCGGGGAGGAGTCGGGCGCCGAGGAGTCCGGCCCGGAAG
AGTCCGGCCCGGAGGAACTGGGCGCCGAGGAGGAGATGGAGGCCGGGCGGCCGCGGCCC
[423 nt withheld, positions 830-1252]
CAGGAGCGCATTGCACATCAACGGATGGGAGATTGCCCAACTTTCTTGTACAAAGTGGTTGGTAAGCCTA
TCCCTAACCCTCTCCTCGGTCTCGATTCTACGTAGTAATGAGCTAGCCGCTACGTAAATTCCGCCCCCCC
CCCCCCCTCTCCCTCCCCCCCCCCTAACGTTACTGGCCGAAGCCGCTTGGAATAAGGCCGGTGTGCGTTT
GTCTATATGTTATTTTCCACCATATTGCCGTCTTTTGGCAATGTGAGGGCCCGGAAACCTGGCCCTGTCT
TCTTGACGAGCATTCCTAGGGGTCTTTCCCCTCTCGCCAAAGGAATGCAAGGTCTGTTGAATGTCGTGAA
GGAAGCAGTTCCTCTGGAAGCTTCTTGAAGACAAACAACGTCTGTAGCGACCCTTTGCAGGCAGCGGAAC
CCCCCACCTGGCGACAGGTGCCTCTGCGGCCAAAAGCCACGTGTATAAGATACACCTGCAAAGGCGGCAC
AACCCCAGTGCCACGTTGTGAGTTGGATAGTTGTGGAAAGAGTCAAATGGCTCTCCTCAAGCGTATTCAA
CAAGGGGCTGAAGGATGCCCAGAAGGTACCCCATTGTATGGGATCTGATCTGGGGCCTCGGTGCACATGC
TTTACATGTGTTTAGTCGAGGTTAAAAAAACGTCTAGGCCCCCCGAACCACGGGGACGTGGTTTTCCTTT
GAAAAACACGATGATAATATGGCCACAACCATGGTGAGCAAGGGCGAGGAGCTGTTCACCGGGGTGGTGC
CCATCCTGGTCGAGCTGGACGGCGACGTAAACGGCCACAAGTTCAGCGTGTCCGGCGAGGGCGAGGGCGA
TGCCACCTACGGCAAGCTGACCCTGAAGTTCATCTGCACCACCGGCAAGCTGCCCGTGCCCTGGCCCACC
CTCGTGACCACCCTGACCTACGGCGTGCAGTGCTTCAGCCGCTACCCCGACCACATGAAGCAGCACGACT
TCTTCAAGTCCGCCATGCCCGAAGGCTACGTCCAGGAGCGCACCATCTTCTTCAAGGACGACGGCAACTA
CAAGACCCGCGCCGAGGTGAAGTTCGAGGGCGACACCCTGGTGAACCGCATCGAGCTGAAGGGCATCGAC
TTCAAGGAGGACGGCAACATCCTGGGGCACAAGCTGGAGTACAACTACAACAGCCACAACGTCTATATCA
TGGCCGACAAGCAGAAGAACGGCATCAAGGTGAACTTCAAGATCCGCCACAACATCGAGGACGGCAGCGT
GCAGCTCGCCGACCACTACCAGCAGAACACCCCCATCGGCGACGGCCCCGTGCTGCTGCCCGACAACCAC
TACCTGAGCACCCAGTCCGCCCTGAGCAAAGACCCCAACGAGAAGCGCGATCACATGGTCCTGCTGGAGT
TCGTGACCGCCGCCGGGATCACTCTCGGCATGGACGAGCTGTACAAGTAAACCGGTGGCGCGTTAAGTCG
ACAATCAACCTCTGGATTACAAAATTTGTGAAAGATTGACTGGTATTCTTAACTATGTTGCTCCTTTTAC
GCTATGTGGATACGCTGCTTTAATGCCTTTGTATCATGCTATTGCTTCCCGTATGGCTTTCATTTTCTCC
TCCTTGTATAAATCCTGGTTGCTGTCTCTTTATGAGGAGTTGTGGCCCGTTGTCAGGCAACGTGGCGTGG
TGTGCACTGTGTTTGCTGACGCAACCCCCACTGGTTGGGGCATTGCCACCACCTGTCAGCTCCTTTCCGG
GACTTTCGCTTTCCCCCTCCCTATTGCCACGGCGGAACTCATCGCCGCCTGCCTTGCCCGCTGCTGGACA
GGGGCTCGGCTGTTGGGCACTGACAATTCCGTGGTGTTGTCGGGGAAATCATCGTCCTTTCCTTGGCTGC
TCGCCTGTGTTGCCACCTGGATTCTGCGCGGGACGTCCTTCTGCTACGTCCCTTCGGCCCTCAATCCAGC
GGACCTTCCTTCCCGCGGCCTGCTGCCGGCTCTGCGGCCTCTTCCGCGTCTTCGCCTTCGCCCTCAGACG
AGTCGGATCTCCCTTTGGGCCGCCTCCCCGCGTCGACTTTAAGACCAATGACTTACAAGGCAGCTGTAGA
TCTTAGCCACTTTTTAAAAGAAAAGGGGGGACTGGAAGGGCTAATTCACTCCCAACGAAGACAAGATCTG
CTTTTTGCTTGTACTGGGTCTCTCTGGTTAGACCAGATCTGAGCCTGGGAGCTCTCTGGCTAACTAGGGA
ACCCACTGCTTAAGCCTCAATAAAGCTTGCCTTGAGTGCTTCAAGTAGTGTGTGCCCGTCTGTTGTGTGA
CTCTGGTAACTAGAGATCCCTCAGACCCTTTTAGTCAGTGTGGAAAATCTCTAGCAGTACGTATAGTAGT
TCATGTCATCTTATTATTCAGTATTTATAACTTGCAAAGAAATGAATATCAGAGAGTGAGAGGAACTTGT
TTATTGCAGCTTATAATGGTTACAAATAAAGCAATAGCATCACAAATTTCACAAATAAAGCATTTTTTTC
ACTGCATTCTAGTTGTGGTTTGTCCAAACTCATCAATGTATCTTATCATGTCTGGCTCTAGCTATCCCGC
CCCTAACTCCGCCCATCCCGCCCCTAACTCCGCCCAGTTCCGCCCATTCTCCGCCCCATGGCTGACTAAT
TTTTTTTATTTATGCAGAGGCCGAGGCCGCCTCGGCCTCTGAGCTATTCCAGAAGTAGTGAGGAGGCTTT
TTTGGAGGCCTAGGGACGTACCCAATTCGCCCTATAGTGAGTCGTATTACGCGCGCTCACTGGCCGTCGT
TTTACAACGTCGTGACTGGGAAAACCCTGGCGTTACCCAACTTAATCGCCTTGCAGCACATCCCCCTTTC
GCCAGCTGGCGTAATAGCGAAGAGGCCCGCACCGATCGCCCTTCCCAACAGTTGCGCAGCCTGAATGGCG
AATGGG
[124 nt withheld, positions 4199-4322]
C
[91 nt withheld, positions 4324-4414]
A
[49 nt withheld, positions 4416-4464]
CCTTTGACGTTGGAGTCCACGTTCTTT
[37 nt withheld, positions 4492-4528]
ACCCTATCTCGGTCTATTCTTTTGATTTATAAGGGATTTTGCCGATTTCGGCCTATTGGTTAAAAAATGA
GCTGATTTAACAAAAATTTAACGCGAATTTTAACAAAATATTAACGCTTACAATTTAGGTGGCACTTTTC
GGGGAAATGTGCGCGGAACCCCTATTTGTTTATTTTTCTAAATACATTCAAATATGTATCCGCTCATGAG
ACAATAACCCTGATAAATGCTTCAATAATATTGAAAAAGGAAGAGTATGAGTATTCAACATTTCCGTGTC
GCCCTTATTCCCTTTTTTGCGGCATTTTGCCTTCCTGTTTTTGCTCACCCAGAAACGCTGGTGAAAGTAA
AAGATGCTGAAGATCAGTTGGGCGCACGAGTGGGTTACATCGAACTGGATCTCAACAGCGGTAAGATCCT
TGAGAGTTTTCGCCCCGAAGAACGTTTTCCAATGATGAGCACTTTTAAAGTTCTGCTATGTGGCGCGGTA
TTATCCCGTATTGACGCCGGGCAAGAGCAACTCGGTCGCCGCATACACTATTCTCAGAATGACTTGGTTG
AGTACTCACCAGTCACAGAAAAGCATCTTACGGATGGCATGACAGTAAGAGAATTATGCAGTGCTGCCAT
AACCATGAGTGATAACACTGCGGCCAACTTACTTCTGACAACGATCGGAGGACCGAAGGAGCTAACCGCT
TTTTTGCACAACATGGGGGATCATGTAACTCGCCTTGATCGTTGGGAACCGGAGCTGAATGAAGCCATAC
CAAACGACGAGCGTGACACCACGATGCCTGTAGCAATGGCAACAACGTTGCGCAAACTATTAACTGGCGA
ACTACTTACTCTAGCTTCCCGGCAACAATTAATAGACTGGATGGAGGCGGATAAAGTTGCAGGACCACTT
CTGCGCTCGGCCCTTCCGGCTGGCTGGTTTATTGCTGATAAATCTGGAGCCGGTGAGCGTGGGTCTCGCG
GTATCATTGCAGCACTGGGGCCAGATGGTAAGCCCTCCCGTATCGTAGTTATCTACACGACGGGGAGTCA
GGCAACTATGGATGAACGAAATAGACAGATCGCTGAGATAGGTGCCTCACTGATTAAGCATTGGTAACTG
TCAGACCAAGTTTACTCATATATACTTTAGATTGATTTAAAACTTCATTTTTAATTTAAAAGGATCTAGG
TGAAGATCCTTTTTGATAATCTCATGACCAAAATCCCTTAACGTGAGTTTTCGTTCCACTGAGCGTCAGA
CCCCGTAGAAAAGATCAAAGGATCTTCTTGAGATCCTTTTTTTCTGCGCGTAATCTGCTGCTTGCAAACA
AAAAAACCACCGCTACCAGCGGTGGTTTGTTTGCCGGATCAAGAGCTACCAACTCTTTTTCCGAAGGTAA
CTGGCTTCAGCAGAGCGCAGATACCAAATACTGTTCTTCTAGTGTAGCCGTAGTTAGGCCACCACTTCAA
GAACTCTGTAGCACCGCCTACATACCTCGCTCTGCTAATCCTGTTACCAGTGGCTGCTGCCAGTGGCGAT
AAGTCGTGTCTTACCGGGTTGGACTCAAGACGATAGTTACCGGATAAGGCGCAGCGGTCGGGCTGAACGG
GGGGTTCGTGCACACAGCCCAGCTTGGAGCGAACGACCTACACCGAACTGAGATACCTACAGCGTGAGCT
ATGAGAAAGCGCCACGCTTCCCGAAGGGAGAAAGGCGGACAGGTATCCGGTAAGCGGCAGGGTCGGAACA
GGAGAGCGCACGAGGGAGCTTCCAGGGGGAAACGCCTGGTATCTTTATAGTCCTGTCGGGTTTCGCCACC
TCTGACTTGAGCGTCGATTTTTGTGATGCTCGTCAGGGGGGCGGAGCCTATGGAAAAACGCCAGCAACGC
GGCCTTTTTACGGTTCCTGGCCTTTTGCTGGCCTTTTGCTCACATGTTCTTTCCTGCGTTATCCCCTGAT
TCTGTGGATAACCGTATTACCGCCTTTGAGTGAGCTGATACCGCTCGCCGCAGCCGAACGACCGAGCGCA
GCGAGTCAGTGAGCGAGGAAGCGGAAGAGCGCCCAATACGCAAACCGCCTCTCCCCGCGCGTTGGCCGAT
TCATTAATGCAGCTGGCACGACAGGTTTCCCGACTGGAAAGCGGGCAGTGAGCGCAACGCAATTAATGTG
AGTTAGCTCACTCATTAGGCACCCCAGGCTTTACACTTTATGCTTCCGGCTCGTATGTTGTGTGGAATTG
TGAGCGGATAACAATTTCACACAGGAAACAGCTATGACCATGATTACGCCAAGCGCGCAATTAACCCTCA
CTAAAGGGAACAAAAGCTGGAGCTGCAAGCTTAATGTAGTCTTATGCAATACTCTTGTAGTCTTGCAACA
TGGTAACGATGAGTTAGCAACATGCCTTACAAGGAGAGAAAAAGCACCGTGCATGCCGATTGGTGGAAGT
AAGGTGGTACGATCGTGCCTTATTAGGAAGGCAACAGACGGGTCTGACATGGATTGGACGAACCACTGAA
TTGCCGCATTGCAGAGATATTGTATTTAAGTGCCTAGCTCGATACATAAACGGGTCTCTCTGGTTAGACC
AGATCTGAGCCTGGGAGCTCTCTGGCTAACTAGGGAACCCACTGCTTAAGCCTCAATAAAGCTTGCCTTG
AGTGCTTCAAGTAGTGTGTGCCCGTCTGTTGTGTGACTCTGGTAACTAGAGATCCCTCAGACCCTTTTAG
TCAGTGTGGAAAATCTCTAGCAGTGGCGCCCGAACAGGGACTTGAAAGCGAAAGGGAAACCAGAGGAGCT
CTCTCGACGCAGGACTCGGCTTGCTGAAGCGCGCACGGCAAGAGGCGAGGGGCGGCGACTGGTGAGTACG
CCAAAAATTTTGACTAGCGGAGGCTAGAAGGAGAGAGATGGGTGCGAGAGCGTCAGTATTAAGCGGGGGA
GAATTAGATCGCGATGGGAAAAAATTCGGTTAAGGCCAGGGGGAAAGAAAAAATATAAATTAAAACATAT
AGTATGGGCAAGCAGGGAGCTAGAACGATTCGCAGTTAATCCTGGCCTGTTAGAAACATCAGAAGGCTGT
AGACAAATACTGGGACAGCTACAACCATCCCTTCAGACAGGATCAGAAGAACTTAGATCATTATATAATA
CAGTAGCAACCCTCTATTGTGTGCATCAAAGGATAGAGATAAAAGACACCAAGGAAGCTTTAGACAAGAT
AGAGGAAGAGCAAAACAAAAGTAAGACCACCGCACAGCAAGCGGCCGCTGATCTTCAGACCTGGAGGAGG
AGATATGAGGGACAATTGGAGAAGTGAATTATATAAATATAAAGTAGTAAAAATTGAACCATTAGGAGTA
GCACCCACCAAGGCAAAGAGAAGAGTGGTGCAGAGAGAAAAAAGAGCAGTGGGAATAGGAGCTTTGTTCC
TTGGGTTCTTGGGAGCAGCAGGAAGCACTATGGGCGCAGCGTCAATGACGCTGACGGTACAGGCCAGACA
ATTATTGTCTGGTATAGTGCAGCAGCAGAACAATTTGCTGAGGGCTATTGAGGCGCAACAGCATCTGTTG
CAACTCACAGTCTGGGGCATCAAGCAGCTCCAGGCAAGAATCCTGGCTGTGGAAAGATACCTAAAGGATC
AACAGCTCCTGGGGATTTGGGGTTGCTCTGGAAAACTCATTTGCACCACTGCTGTGCCTTGGAATGCTAG
TTGGAGTAATAAATCTCTGGAACAGATTTGGAATCACACGACCTGGATGGAGTGGGACAGAGAAATTAAC
AATTACACAAGCTTAATACACTCCTTAATTGAAGAATCGCAAAACCAGCAAGAAAAGAATGAACAAGAAT
TATTGGAATTAGATAAATGGGCAAGTTTGTGGAATTGGTTTAACATAACAAATTGGCTGTGGTATATAAA
ATTATTCATAATGATAGTAGGAGGCTTGGTAGGTTTAAGAATAGTTTTTGCTGTACTTTCTATAGTGAAT
AGAGTTAGGCAGGGATATTCACCATTATCGTTTCAGACCCACCTCCCAACCCCGAGGGGACCCTTGCGCC
TTTTCCAAGGCAGCCCTGGGTTTGCGCAGGGACGCGGCTGCTCTGGGCGTGGTTCCGGGAAACGCAGCGG
CGCCGACCCTGGGTCTCGCACATTCTTCACGTCCGTTCGCAGCGTCACCCGGATCTTCGCCGCTACCCTT
GTGGGCCCCCCGGCGACGCTTCCTGCTCCGCCCCTAAGTCGGGAAGGTTCCTTGCGGTTCGCGGCGTGCC
GGACGTGACAAACGGAAGCCGCACGTCTCACTAGTACCCTCGCAGACGGACAGCGCCAGGGAGCAATGGC
AGCGCGCCGACCGCGATGGGCTGTGGCCAATAGCGGCTGCTCAGCAGGGCGCGCCGAGAGCAGCGGCCGG
GAAGGGGCGGTGCGGGAGGCGGGGTGTGGGGCGGTAGTGTGGGCCCTGTTCCTGCCCGCGCGGTGTTCCG
CATTCTGCAAGCCTCCGGAGCGCACGTCGGCAGTCGGCTCCCTCGTTGACCGAATCACCGACCTCTCTCC
CCAGGGGGTACCACCATGGCCAAGCCTTTGTCTCAAGAAGAATCCACCCTCATTGAAAGAGCAACGGCTA
CAATCAACAGCATCCCCATCTCTGAAGACTACAGCGTCGCCAGCGCAGCTCTCTCTAGCGACGGCCGCAT
CTTCACTGGTGTCAATGTATATCATTTTACTGGGGGACCTTGTGCAGAACTCGTGGTGCTGGGCACTGCT
GCTGCTGCGGCAGCTGGCAACCTGACTTGTATCGTCGCGATCGGAAATGAGAACAGGGGCATCTTGAGCC
CCTGCGGACGGTGCCGACAGGTGCTTCTCGATCTGCATCCTGGGATCAAAGCCATAGTGAAGGACAGTGA
TGGACAGCCGACGGCAGTTGGGATTCGTGAATTGCTGCCCTCTGGTTATGTGTGGGAGGGCCTGCAGCTG
CAGTAGTAAGAATTCTAGATCTTGAGACAAATGGCAGTATTCATCCACAATTTTAAAAGAAAAGGGGGGA
TTGGGGGGTACAGTGCAGGGGAAAGAATAGTAGACATAATAGCAACAGACATACAAACTAAAGAATTACA
AAAACAAATTACAAAAATTCAAAATTTTCGGGTTTATTACAGGGACAGCAGAGATCCACTTTGGCGCCGG
CTCGAGGGG
